>Addgene plasmid #189940 | SIVURA MCP-GFPenvy | addgene full sequence | sequence record 375783 | Addgene NGS Result
TAACGTGATGATATTTCATAAATAATGTAATTCTATATATGTTAATTACCTTTTTTGCGAGGCATATTTA
TGGTGAAGGATAAGTTTTGACCATCAAAGAAGGTTAATGTGGCTGTGGTTTCAGGGTCCATAATGCTTTT
CAATTCATCTTTTTTTTTTTTGTTCTTTTTTTTGATTCCGGTTTCTTTGAAATTTTTTTGATTCGGTAAT
CTCCGAGCAGAAGGAAGAACGAAGGAAGGAGCACAGACTTAGATTTGTAAAACGACGGCCAGTGCATGCG
TATCGGACGTCTCCCTTCATGGTCATAGCTGTTTCCTGATAACTTCGTATAATGTATGCTATACGAAGTT
ATTAGCTTGCCTCGTCCCCGCCGGGTCACCCGGCGAGCGACATGGAGGCCCAGAATACCCTCCTTGACAG
TCTTGACGTGCGCAGCTCAGGGGCATGATGTGACTGTCGCCCGTACATTTAGCCCATACATCCCCATGTA
TAATCATTTGCATCCATACATTTTGATGGCCGCACGGCGCGAAGCAAAAATTACGGCTCCTCGCTCCAGA
CCTGCGAGCAGGGAAACGCTCCCCTCACAGACGCGTTGAATTGTCCCCACGCCGCGCCCCTGTAGAGAAA
TATAAAAGGTTAGGATTTGCCACTGAGGTTCTTCTTTCATATACTTCCTTTTAAAATCTTGCTAGGATAC
AGTTCTCACATCACATCCGAACATAAACAACCATGACAGTCAACACTAATACCTATAGTGAGAGAGCAGA
AACTCATGCCTCACCAGTAGCACAGCGATTATTTCGATTAATGGAACTGAAGAAAACCAATTTATGTGCA
TCAATTGACGTTGATACCACTAAGGAGTTCCTTGAATTAATTGATAAATTAGGTCCTTATGTATGCTTAA
TCAAGACTCATATTGATATAATCAATGATTTTTCCTATGAATCCACTATTGAACCATTATTAGAACTTTC
ACGTAAACATCAATTTATGATTTTTGAAGATAGAAAATTTGCTGATATTGGTAATACCGTAAAGAAACAA
TATATTGGTGGAGTTTATAAAATTAGTAGTTGGGCAGATATTACCAATGCTCATGGTGTCACTGGGAATG
GAGTGGTTGAAGGATTAAAACAGGGAGCTAAAGAAACCACCACCAACCAAGAGCCAAGAGGGTTATTGAT
GTTAGCTGAATTATCATCAGTGGGATCATTAGCATACGGAGAATATTCTCAAAAAACTGTTGAAATTGCT
AAATCCGATAAGGAATTTGTTATTGGATTTATTGCCCAACGTGATATGGGTGGCCAAGAAGAAGGATTTG
ATTGGCTTATTATGACACCTGGAGTTGGATTAGATGATAAAGGTGATGGATTAGGACAACAATATAGAAC
TGTTGATGAAGTTGTTAGCACTGGAACTGATATTATCATTGTTGGTAGAGGATTGTTTGGTAAAGGAAGA
GATCCAGATATTGAAGGTAAAAGGTATAGAAATGCTGGTTGGAATGCTTATTTGAAAAAGACTGGCCAAT
TATAATCAGTACTGACAATAAAAAGATTCTTGTTTTCAAGAACTTGTCATTTGTATAGTTTTTTTATATT
GTAGTTGTTCTATTTTAATCAAATGTTAGCGTGATTTATATTTTTTTTCGCCTCGACATCATCTGCCCAG
ATGCGAAGTTAAGTGCGCAGAAAGTAATATCATGCGTCAATCGTATGTGAATGCTGGTCGCTATACTGCT
GTCGATTCGATACTAACGCCGATAACTTCGTATAATGTATGCTATACGAAGTTATTAATACGACTCACTA
TAGGGCGAATTGGAGCTCGTATTCAAGATATTCTTATCAAAGCACTTATTTTTTCATTATATTTCTATAT
TGATTTAAGGACGGTACGCTATTTTCTTTGTACCTTTTACTATGCATAAAAAAAGGGGAAGTGTTTAACA
ATCGACACTTACTTAATATGTTTTGCCGCCCTTCATAAGAGGGTGTTTCTAAAATTTATTGGGCAAGAAT
GAGATGGACTCGCACCCTACATGACGTTTAAATATTTAGTGTTAAGGTTCAGAACATGCACCAGGTGCGA
CATGTGTTGCGATTATCATGACAATGTCTCTATCCGAGATGCATTTGTAGTATCAATTGATGCGTATTAT
GACATGATTTACATAGCATACATCGTCAAACATGATATTATATTCTTTTTTTGATAAATGTACGGATTTA
AAGCTGTCGAATATATTTTCTGAAATTTCTTGGAGCTGACGCAAAATTTTCAAAGGTGCTAAAATTTTTC
AAGATTTCTCACTTTTGCTTGGTAACAAAGAATGATGGCATTGCATTTTTACCACCGGTACATTTAACTG
CTATTTCTCACGTTTCTTTCCCTATCCTTAAGTAATTCTTTTACAATCTAAGAAAACCACGATCAAACAA
ATAAATCAGCATCTAGAATGCTAGCCGTTAAAATGGCTTCTAACTTTACTCAGTTCGTTCTCGTCGACAA
TGGCGGAACTGGCGACGTGACTGTCGCCCCAAGCAACTTCGCTAACGGGATCGCTGAATGGATCAGCTCT
AACTCGCGTTCACAGGCTTACAAAGTAACCTGTAGCGTTCGTCAGAGCTCTGCGCAGAATCGCAAATACA
CCATCAAAGTCGAGGTGCCTAAAGGCGCCTGGCGTTCGTACTTAAATATGGAACTAACCATTCCAATTTT
CGCCACGAATTCCGACTGCGAGCTTATTGTTAAGGCAATGCAAGGTCTCCTAAAAGATGGAAACCCGATT
CCCTCAGCAATCGCAGCAAACTCCGGCATCTACGCGGATCCACCAAAAAAGAAGAGAAAGGTAAAACCGG
TCGCCACCATCATGTCTAAAGGCGAGGAATTGTTTACAGGTGTAGTTCCTATTTTGGTCGAACTAGATGG
AGATGTCAACGGTCATAAGTTTTCTGTACGTGGTGAAGGCGAAGGTGATGCTACTAATGGCAAACTGACT
CTGAAGTTCATCTGTACGACCGGAAAATTGCCAGTTCCATGGCCTACATTAGTAACAACATTATGTTACG
GAGTTCAATGCTTTGCTAGATACCCAGATCACATGAAGCAGCATGACTTTTTCAAAAGTGCTATGCCAGA
AGGTTATGTGCAGGAGAGAACTATCTCCTTCAAAGATGATGGTACTTATAAGACAAGAGCAGAGGTAAAG
TTTGAAGGCGATACATTGGTTAATAGAATTGAGCTTAAAGGCATTGATTTTAAGGAAGATGGGAATATCC
TCGGACATAAACTTGAATACAATTTCAATTCACATAATGTTTATATCACAGCAGATAAACAAAAGAATGG
TATAAAAGCGAACTTTAAGACAAGACATAACGTGGAAGATGGTAGCGTCCAATTAGCCGACCATTACCAA
CAAAACACTCCTATCGGGGACGGGCCAGTTCTCCTTCCAGACAACCACTACCTATCAACCCAATCTGTTC
TATCTAAAGACCCTAATGAAAAACGAGATCACATGGTCTTGTTAGAGTTCGTGACTGCCGCTGGTATAAC
ATTAGGAATGGACGAATTGTACAAATAAGGATCCTAACTCGAGTCATGTAATTAGTTATGTCACGCTTAC
ATTCACGCCCTCCCCCCACATCCGCTCTAACCGAAAAGGAAGGAGTTAGACAACCTGAAGTCTAGGTCCC
TATTTATTTTTTTATAGTTATGTTAGTATTAAGAACGTTATTTATATTTCAAATTTTTCTTTTTTTTCTG
TACAGACGCGTGTACGCATGTAACATTATACTGAAAACCTTGCTTGAGAAGGTTTTGGGACGCTCGAAGG
CTTTAATTTGCGGCCGGTACCCAGCTTTTGTTCCCTTTAGTGAGGGTTAATTTCCTGAAAACTGTATTAT
AAGTAAATGCATGTATACTAAACTCACAAATTAGAGCTTCAATTTAATTATATCAGTTATTACGCGGGAA
TCTCGGTCGTAATGATTTCTATAATGACGAAAAAAAAAAAATTGGAAAGAAAATGCTTCATGGCCTTTAT
AAAAAGGAACTATCCAATACCTCGCCAGAACCAAGTAACAGTATTTTACGGGGCACAAATCAAGAACAAT
AAGACAGGACTGTAAAGATGGACGCATTTAATTAATTCGAAGGCCGCGTTGCTGGCGTTTTTCCATAGGC
TCCGCCCCCCTGACGAGCATCACAAAAATCGACGCTCAAGTCAGAGGTGGCGAAACCCGACAGGACTATA
AAGATACCAGGCGTTTCCCCCTGGAAGCTCCCTCGTGCGCTCTCCTGTTCCGACCCTGCCGCTTACCGGA
TACCTGTCCGCCTTTCTCCCTTCGGGAAGCGTGGCGCTTTCTCATAGCTCACGCTGTAGGTATCTCAGTT
CGGTGTAGGTCGTTCGCTCCAAGCTGGGCTGTGTGCACGAACCCCCCGTTCAGCCCGACCGCTGCGCCTT
ATCCGGTAACTATCGTCTTGAGTCCAACCCGGTAAGACACGACTTATCGCCACTGGCAGCAGCCACTGGT
AACAGGATTAGCAGAGCGAGGTATGTAGGCGGTGCTACAGAGTTCTTGAAGTGGTGGCCTAACTACGGCT
ACACTAGAAGAACAGTATTTGGTATCTGCGCTCTGCTGAAGCCAGTTACCTTCGGAAAAAGAGTTGGTAG
CTCTTGATCCGGCAAACAAACCACCGCTGGTAGCGGTGGTTTTTTTGTTTGCAAGCAGCAGATTACGCGC
AGAAAAAAAGGATCTCAAGAAGATCCTTTGATCTTTTCTACGGGGTCTGACGCTCAGTGGAACGAAAACT
CACGTTAAGGGATTTTGGTCATGAGATTATCAAAAAGGATCTTCACCTAGATCCTTTTAAATTAAAAATG
AAGTTTTAAATCAATCTAAAGTATATATGAGTAAACTTGGTCTGACAGTTACCAATGCTTAATCAGTGAG
GCACCTATCTCAGCGATCTGTCTATTTCGTTCATCCATAGTTGCCTGACTCCCCGTCGTGTAGATAACTA
CGATACGGGAGGGCTTACCATCTGGCCCCAGTGCTGCAATGATACCGCGAGACCCACGCTCACCGGCTCC
AGATTTATCAGCAATAAACCAGCCAGCCGGAAGGGCCGAGCGCAGAAGTGGTCCTGCAACTTTATCCGCC
TCCATCCAGTCTATTAATTGTTGCCGGGAAGCTAGAGTAAGTAGTTCGCCAGTTAATAGTTTGCGCAACG
TTGTTGCCATTGCTACAGGCATCGTGGTGTCACGCTCGTCGTTTGGTATGGCTTCATTCAGCTCCGGTTC
CCAACGATCAAGGCGAGTTACATGATCCCCCATGTTGTGCAAAAAAGCGGTTAGCTCCTTCGGTCCTCCG
ATCGTTGTCAGAAGTAAGTTGGCCGCAGTGTTATCACTCATGGTTATGGCAGCACTGCATAATTCTCTTA
CTGTCATGCCATCCGTAAGATGCTTTTCTGTGACTGGTGAGTACTCAACCAAGTCATTCTGAGAATAGTG
TATGCGGCGACCGAGTTGCTCTTGCCCGGCGTCAATACGGGATAATACCGCGCCACATAGCAGAACTTTA
AAAGTGCTCATCATTGGAAAACGTTCTTCGGGGCGAAAACTCTCAAGGATCTTACCGCTGTTGAGATCCA
GTTCGATGTAACCCACTCGTGCACCCAACTGATCTTCAGCATCTTTTACTTTCACCAGCGTTTCTGGGTG
AGCAAAAACAGGAAGGCAAAATGCCGCAAAAAAGGGAATAAGGGCGACACGGAAATGTTGAATACTCATA
CTCTTCCTTTTTCAATATTATTGAAGCATTTATCAGGGTTATTGTCTCATGAGCGGATACATATTTGAAG
TATCGTTCGAATTAAT
Features (pLannotate 1.2.2; 16 found; start..end, strand, type, name):
    139..255     +  promoter       URA3 promoter (fragment): S. cerevisiae URA3
    255..274     -  CDS            lacZα (fragment): LacZα fragment of β-galactosidase; lacZ fragment
    319..352     -  protein_bind   loxP: Cre-mediated recombination occurs in the 8-bp core sequence (GCATACAT). Cre recombinase
    389..732     +  promoter       TEF promoter: Ashbya gossypii TEF promoter
    751..1539    +  CDS            URA3: PYRF_YEAST - Experimental evidence at protein level: Swiss-Prot protein existence level 1. From Saccharomyces cerevisiae (strain ATCC 204508 / S288c) (Baker's yeast).
   1551..1748    +  terminator     TEF terminator: Ashbya gossypii TEF terminator
   1772..1805    -  protein_bind   loxP: Cre-mediated recombination occurs in the 8-bp core sequence (GCATACAT). Cre recombinase
   1806..1824    +  promoter       T7 promoter: promoter for bacteriophage T7 RNA polymerase
   2483..2833    +  CDS            CAPSD_BPMS2 (fragment): Experimental evidence at protein level: Swiss-Prot protein existence level 1. Acts as a translational repressor of viral replicase synthesis late in infection. This latter function is the result of capsid protein interaction with an RNA hairpin which contains the replicase ribosome-binding site. From Escherichia phage MS2 (Bacteriophage MS2).
   2843..2863    +  CDS            SV40 NLS: nuclear localization signal of SV40 (simian virus 40) large T antigen
   2882..3595    +  CDS            Superfolder GFP: Superfolder GFP is a basic (constitutively fluorescent) green fluorescent protein published in 2005, derived from Aequorea victoria. It is reported to be a very rapidly-maturing weak dimer.
   3614..3861    +  terminator     CYC1 terminator: S. cerevisiae CYC1; transcription terminator for CYC1
   3884..3902    -  promoter       T3 promoter: promoter for bacteriophage T3 RNA polymerase
   4190..4778    -  rep_origin     ori: high-copy-number ColE1/pMB1/pBR322/pUC origin of replication
   4949..5809    -  CDS            AmpR: β-lactamase; bla; confers resistance to ampicillin, carbenicillin, and related antibiotics
   5810..5873    -  promoter       AmpR promoter: bla
