[The description below was written by a language model from this plasmid's Addgene catalogue record and pLannotate feature annotations shown in this document.]
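Description:
SIVURA MCP-GFPenvy is a yeast single-integration vector designed to place an MCP-GFPEnvy expression cassette at the URA3 locus of Saccharomyces cerevisiae. The catalogue lists the backbone as unknown and the vector type as bacterial expression, but the stated purpose and the annotated features show that E. coli serves only for propagation. That function is provided by a high-copy ColE1/pUC-type origin and an ampicillin resistance gene (β-lactamase with its own promoter). No yeast replication origin or centromere is annotated, consistent with a plasmid that must integrate into the genome to be maintained. A fragment of the URA3 promoter is annotated near the start of the sequence and probably provides homology for targeting the locus, although the record does not describe the integration mechanism or how the plasmid is prepared for it.

Selection in yeast relies on a URA3 coding sequence driven by the Ashbya gossypii TEF promoter and followed by the TEF terminator. This marker is flanked by two loxP sites, so it could in principle be excised by Cre recombinase after integration. The payload is a fusion of the bacteriophage MS2 coat protein (annotated as a fragment), an SV40 nuclear localisation signal and a green fluorescent protein, followed by the CYC1 terminator. The annotation tool labels the fluorescent protein as superfolder GFP, whereas the record names it GFPEnvy. No promoter is annotated in the roughly 650 bp upstream of the coat protein, so the element driving the fusion is not stated. T7 and T3 promoters flank the cassette as backbone remnants. MCP binds MS2 RNA hairpins, so the nuclear fusion lights up nascent transcripts of hairpin-tagged genes, in line with the associated publication on imaging the transcription dynamics of individual genes in living cells.
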