Addgene plasmid #189940: SIVURA MCP-GFPenvy
Purpose: Single-integration vector for integration of MCP-GFPEnvy at the URA3 locus in Saccharomyces cerevisiae
Depositing lab: Tineke Lenstra. Depositing organization: Netherlands Cancer Institute. Publication: Measuring Transcription Dynamics of Individual Genes Inside Living Cells. Brouwer I, de Kort MAC, Lenstra TL. Methods Mol Biol. 2024;2694:235-265. doi: 10.1007/978-1-0716-3377-9_12. PubMed 37824008.
Backbone
  Vector backbone: unknown
  Vector type: Bacterial Expression
  Selectable markers: URA3
Growth in bacteria
  Bacterial resistance: Ampicillin, 100 μg/mL
  Growth temperature: 37°C
  Growth strain: DH5alpha
  Copy number: Unknown
Gene/Insert
  Gene/Insert name: MCP-GFPEnvy
  Species: S. cerevisiae (budding yeast)
Terms and licenses: Academic/Nonprofit Terms; Industry Terms: Not Available to Industry
How to cite: SIVURA MCP-GFPenvy was a gift from Tineke Lenstra (Addgene plasmid # 189940 ; http://n2t.net/addgene:189940 ; RRID:Addgene_189940)
